>Addgene plasmid #198045 | pRD324 | addgene full sequence | sequence record 388012 | Addgene NGS Result
ATCCGGATATAGTTCCTCCTTTCAGCAAAAAACCCCTCAAGACCCGTTTAGAGGCCCCAAGGGGTTATGC
TAGTTATTGCTCAGCGGTGGCAGCAGCCAACTCAGCTTCCTTTCGGGCTTTGTTAGCAGTTATTTCTTAA
ATCTTCGAACTGCTAGTTCAATGTCCTCTGCTTTTATTGTTTTCCTTCCGGCGTGTCTTGCTAGTTTTAT
AGCTTCTGAAGCAATGTCTCTACCCATCGCTTCTAAAATCGCTGCTAGAGTTATTCTTGCATCATCACTG
ACTCTTTCGGCTCCTGCCGCTTTTATAATTCTACCAATTGGTGCTATTGGTAATTCCATATGTATATCTC
CTTCTTAAAGTTAAACAAAATTATTTCTAGAGGGGCTTTCGGGCTTTGTTAGCAGTTATTTGAACATTTT
TCGAGCTAATTCAATGTCTTCTGCCTTTATTGTTTTTCTTCCCGCATGTTTTGCTAATTTCACAGCTTCT
GAAGCTATTTCTTCGCCCATCGCTTCTAAAACCGCTGCTAATGCAATTCTTGCATCGTCACTAACTCTTT
CAGCACCAGCGTTTTTTATGATTCTTCCGATTGGGGCAATTGGTAACTCACCCATATGTATATCTCCTTC
TTAAAGTTAAACAAAATTATTTCTAGAGGGGAATTGTTATCCGCTCACAATTCCCCTATAGTGAGTCGTA
TTAATTTCGCGGGATCGAGATCGATCTCGATCCTCTACGCCGGACGCATCGTGGCCGGCATCACCGGCGC
CACAGGTGCGGTTGCTGGCGCCTATATCGCCGACATCACCGATGGGGAAGATCGGGCTCGCCACTTCGGG
CTCATGAGCGCTTGTTTCGGCGTGGGTATGGTGGCAGGCCCCGTGGCCGGGGGACTGTTGGGCGCCATCT
CCTTGCATGCACCATTCCTTGCGGCGGCGGTGCTCAACGGCCTCAACCTACTACTGGGCTGCTTCCTAAT
GCAGGAGTCGCATAAGGGAGAGCGTCGAGATCCCGGACACCATCGAATGGCGCAAAACCTTTCGCGGTAT
GGCATGATAGCGCCCGGAAGAGAGTCAATTCAGGGTGGTGAATGTGAAACCAGTAACGTTATACGATGTC
GCAGAGTATGCCGGTGTCTCTTATCAGACCGTTTCCCGCGTGGTGAACCAGGCCAGCCACGTTTCTGCGA
AAACGCGGGAAAAAGTGGAAGCGGCGATGGCGGAGCTGAATTACATTCCCAACCGCGTGGCACAACAACT
GGCGGGCAAACAGTCGTTGCTGATTGGCGTTGCCACCTCCAGTCTGGCCCTGCACGCGCCGTCGCAAATT
GTCGCGGCGATTAAATCTCGCGCCGATCAACTGGGTGCCAGCGTGGTGGTGTCGATGGTAGAACGAAGCG
GCGTCGAAGCCTGTAAAGCGGCGGTGCACAATCTTCTCGCGCAACGCGTCAGTGGGCTGATCATTAACTA
TCCGCTGGATGACCAGGATGCCATTGCTGTGGAAGCTGCCTGCACTAATGTTCCGGCGTTATTTCTTGAT
GTCTCTGACCAGACACCCATCAACAGTATTATTTTCTCCCATGAAGACGGTACGCGACTGGGCGTGGAGC
ATCTGGTCGCATTGGGTCACCAGCAAATCGCGCTGTTAGCGGGCCCATTAAGTTCTGTCTCGGCGCGTCT
GCGTCTGGCTGGCTGGCATAAATATCTCACTCGCAATCAAATTCAGCCGATAGCGGAACGGGAAGGCGAC
TGGAGTGCCATGTCCGGTTTTCAACAAACCATGCAAATGCTGAATGAGGGCATCGTTCCCACTGCGATGC
TGGTTGCCAACGATCAGATGGCGCTGGGCGCAATGCGCGCCATTACCGAGTCCGGGCTGCGCGTTGGTGC
GGACATCTCGGTAGTGGGATACGACGATACCGAAGACAGCTCATGTTATATCCCGCCGTTAACCACCATC
AAACAGGATTTTCGCCTGCTGGGGCAAACCAGCGTGGACCGCTTGCTGCAACTCTCTCAGGGCCAGGCGG
TGAAGGGCAATCAGCTGTTGCCCGTCTCACTGGTGAAAAGAAAAACCACCCTGGCGCCCAATACGCAAAC
CGCCTCTCCCCGCGCGTTGGCCGATTCATTAATGCAGCTGGCACGACAGGTTTCCCGACTGGAAAGCGGG
CAGTGAGCGCAACGCAATTAATGTAAGTTAGCTCACTCATTAGGCACCGGGATCTCGACCGATGCCCTTG
AGAGCCTTCAACCCAGTCAGCTCCTTCCGGTGGGCGCGGGGCATGACTATCGTCGCCGCACTTATGACTG
TCTTCTTTATCATGCAACTCGTAGGACAGGTGCCGGCAGCGCTCTGGGTCATTTTCGGCGAGGACCGCTT
TCGCTGGAGCGCGACGATGATCGGCCTGTCGCTTGCGGTATTCGGAATCTTGCACGCCCTCGCTCAAGCC
TTCGTCACTGGTCCCGCCACCAAACGTTTCGGCGAGAAGCAGGCCATTATCGCCGGCATGGCGGCCCCAC
GGGTGCGCATGATCGTGCTCCTGTCGTTGAGGACCCGGCTAGGCTGGCGGGGTTGCCTTACTGGTTAGCA
GAATGAATCACCGATACGCGAGCGAACGTGAAGCGACTGCTGCTGCAAAACGTCTGCGACCTGAGCAACA
ACATGAATGGTCTTCGGTTTCCGTGTTTCGTAAAGTCTGGAAACGCGGAAGTCAGCGCCCTGCACCATTA
TGTTCCGGATCTGCATCGCAGGATGCTGCTGGCTACCCTGTGGAACACCTACATCTGTATTAACGAAGCG
CTGGCATTGACCCTGAGTGATTTTTCTCTGGTCCCGCCGCATCCATACCGCCAGTTGTTTACCCTCACAA
CGTTCCAGTAACCGGGCATGTTCATCATCAGTAACCCGTATCGTGAGCATCCTCTCTCGTTTCATCGGTA
TCATTACCCCCATGAACAGAAATCCCCCTTACACGGAGGCATCAGTGACCAAACAGGAAAAAACCGCCCT
TAACATGGCCCGCTTTATCAGAAGCCAGACATTAACGCTTCTGGAGAAACTCAACGAGCTGGACGCGGAT
GAACAGGCAGACATCTGTGAATCGCTTCACGACCACGCTGATGAGCTTTACCGCAGCTGCCTCGCGCGTT
TCGGTGATGACGGTGAAAACCTCTGACACATGCAGCTCCCGGAGACGGTCACAGCTTGTCTGTAAGCGGA
TGCCGGGAGCAGACAAGCCCGTCAGGGCGCGTCAGCGGGTGTTGGCGGGTGTCGGGGCGCAGCCATGACC
CAGTCACGTAGCGATAGCGGAGTGTATACTGGCTTAACTATGCGGCATCAGAGCAGATTGTACTGAGAGT
GCACCATTGCGGTGTGAAATACCGCACAGATGCGTAAGGAGAAAATACCGCATCAGGCGCTCTTCCGCTT
CCTCGCTCACTGACTCGCTGCGCTCGGTCGTTCGGCTGCGGCGAGCGGTATCAGCTCACTCAAAGGCGGT
AATACGGTTATCCACAGAATCAGGGGATAACGCAGGAAAGAACATGTGAGCAAAAGGCCAGCAAAAGGCC
AGGAACCGTAAAAAGGCCGCGTTGCTGGCGTTTTTCCATAGGCTCCGCCCCCCTGACGAGCATCACAAAA
ATCGACGCTCAAGTCAGAGGTGGCGAAACCCGACAGGACTATAAAGATACCAGGCGTTTCCCCCTGGAAG
CTCCCTCGTGCGCTCTCCTGTTCCGACCCTGCCGCTTACCGGATACCTGTCCGCCTTTCTCCCTTCGGGA
AGCGTGGCGCTTTCTCATAGCTCACGCTGTAGGTATCTCAGTTCGGTGTAGGTCGTTCGCTCCAAGCTGG
GCTGTGTGCACGAACCCCCCGTTCAGCCCGACCGCTGCGCCTTATCCGGTAACTATCGTCTTGAGTCCAA
CCCGGTAAGACACGACTTATCGCCACTGGCAGCAGCCACTGGTAACAGGATTAGCAGAGCGAGGTATGTA
GGCGGTGCTACAGAGTTCTTGAAGTGGTGGCCTAACTACGGCTACACTAGAAGGACAGTATTTGGTATCT
GCGCTCTGCTGAAGCCAGTTACCTTCGGAAAAAGAGTTGGTAGCTCTTGATCCGGCAAACAAACCACCGC
TGGTAGCGGTGGTTTTTTTGTTTGCAAGCAGCAGATTACGCGCAGAAAAAAAGGATTTCAAGAAGATCCT
TTGATCTTTTCTACGGGGTCTGACGCTCAGTGGAACGAAAACTCACGTTAAGGGATTTTGGTCATGAACA
ATAAAACTGTCTGCTTACATAAACAGTAATACAAGGGGTGTTATGAGCCATATTCAACGGGAAACGTCTT
GCTCTAGGCCGCGATTAAATTCCAACATGGATGCTGATTTATATGGGTATAAATGGGCTCGCGATAATGT
CGGGCAATCAGGTGCGACAATCTATCGATTGTATGGGAAGCCCGATGCGCCAGAGTTGTTTCTGAAACAT
GGCAAAGGTAGCGTTGCCAATGATGTTACAGATGAGATGGTCAGACTAAACTGGCTGACGGAATTTATGC
CTCTTCCGACCATCAAGCATTTTATCCGTACTCCTGATGATGCATGGTTACTCACCACTGCGATCCCCGG
GAAAACAGCATTCCAGGTATTAGAAGAATATCCTGATTCAGGTGAAAATATTGTTGATGCGCTAGCAGTG
TTCCTGCGCCGGTTGCATTCGATTCCTGTTTGTAATTGTCCTTTTAACAGCGATCGCGTATTTCGTCTCG
CTCAGGCGCAATCACGAATGAATAACGGTTTGGTTGATGCGAGTGATTTTGATGACGAGCGTAATGGCTG
GCCTGTTGAACAAGTCTGGAAAGAAATGCATAAACTTTTGCCATTCTCACCGGATTCAGTCGTCACTCAT
GGTGATTTCTCACTTGATAACCTTATTTTTGACGAGGGGAAATTAATAGGTTGTATTGATGTTGGACGAG
TCGGAATCGCAGACCGATACCAGGATCTTGCCATCCTATGGAACTGCCTCGGTGAGTTTTCTCCTTCATT
ACAGAAACGGCTTTTTCAAAAATATGGTATTGATAATCCTGATATGAATAAATTGCAGTTTCATTTGATG
CTCGATGAGTTTTTCTAAGAATTAATTCATGAGCGGATACATATTTGAATGTATTTAGAAAAATAAACAA
ATAGGGGTTCCGCGCACATTTCCCCGAAAAGTGCCACCTAAATTGTAAGCGTTAATATTTTGTTAAAATT
CGCGTTAAATTTTTGTTAAATCAGCTCATTTTTTAACCAATAGGCCGAAATCGGCAAAATCCCTTATAAA
TCAAAAGAATAGACCGAGATAGGGT
[37 nt withheld, positions 5346-5382]
AAAGAACGTGGACTCCAACGTCAAAGG
[49 nt withheld, positions 5410-5458]
T
[91 nt withheld, positions 5460-5550]
G
[124 nt withheld, positions 5552-5675]
CCCATTCGCCA
Features (pLannotate 1.2.2; 21 found; start..end, strand, type, name):
     26..73      -  terminator     T7 terminator: transcription terminator for bacteriophage T7 RNA polymerase
     81..129     -  CDS            SET1 (fragment): solubility-enhancement tag derived from T7 phage gene 10B
    133..339     -  CDS            hmfB: HMFB_METFE - Experimental evidence at protein level: Swiss-Prot protein existence level 1. Binds and compacts DNA (95 to 150 base pairs) to form nucleosome-like structures that contain positive DNA supercoils (PubMed:2377617, PubMed:7809089, PubMed:10704305, PubMed:28798133). Increases the resistance of DNA to thermal denaturation in vitro (PubMed:2377617). From Methanothermus fervidus.
    347..369     -  RBS            RBS: efficient ribosome binding site from bacteriophage T7 gene 10 (Olins and Rangwala, 1989)
    386..405     -  CDS            SET1 (fragment): solubility-enhancement tag derived from T7 phage gene 10B
    409..615     -  CDS            hmfA: HMFA_METFE - Experimental evidence at protein level: Swiss-Prot protein existence level 1. Binds and compacts DNA (95 to 150 base pairs) to form nucleosome-like structures that contain positive DNA supercoils. Increases the resistance of DNA to thermal denaturation. From Methanothermus fervidus.
    623..645     -  RBS            RBS: efficient ribosome binding site from bacteriophage T7 gene 10 (Olins and Rangwala, 1989)
    660..684     -  protein_bind   lac operator: The lac repressor binds to the lac operator to inhibit transcription in E. coli. This inhibition can be relieved by adding lactose or isopropyl-β-D-thiogalactopyranoside (IPTG). lac repressor encoded by lacI
    685..703     -  promoter       T7 promoter: promoter for bacteriophage T7 RNA polymerase
    729..1008    +  CDS            TcR (fragment): tetracycline efflux protein; tet; confers resistance to tetracycline
   1016..1093    +  promoter       lacI promoter: lacI
   1094..2176    +  CDS            lacI: lac repressor; lacI; The lac repressor binds to the lac operator to inhibit transcription in E. coli. This inhibition can be relieved by adding lactose or isopropyl-β-D-thiogalactopyranoside (IPTG).
   2189..2210    +  protein_bind   CAP binding site: CAP binding activates transcription in the presence of cAMP. E. coli catabolite activator protein
   2225..2516    +  CDS            TcR (fragment): tetracycline efflux protein; tet; confers resistance to tetracycline
   2588..2968    -  CDS            YPB1_ECOLX: Protein predicted: Swiss-Prot protein existence level 4. From Escherichia coli.
   2985..3176    +  CDS            rop: Rop protein, which maintains plasmids at low copy number; rop
   3278..3417    +  misc_feature   bom: basis of mobility region from pBR322
   3603..4191    -  rep_origin     ori: high-copy-number ColE1/pMB1/pBR322/pUC origin of replication
   4313..5128    +  CDS            KanR: aminoglycoside phosphotransferase; aph(3')-Ia; confers resistance to kanamycin in bacteria or G418 (Geneticin®) in eukaryotes
   5137..5194    -  promoter       AmpR promoter (fragment): bla
   5247..5675    -  rep_origin     f1 ori (sequence partly withheld): f1 bacteriophage origin of replication; arrow indicates direction of (+) strand synthesis
