[The description below was written by a language model from this plasmid's Addgene catalogue record and pLannotate feature annotations shown in this document.]
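Description:
pRD324 is a bacterial expression plasmid built on the pET30b backbone for producing a triple-mutant archaeal histone, HMfB D14A K30A E34A, in E. coli. It carries a ColE1/pBR322-type origin together with rop and the bom region, a kanamycin resistance gene (aminoglycoside phosphotransferase) for selection, and an f1 origin that allows single-stranded DNA production. The catalogue lists it as high copy, although the presence of rop is normally associated with moderated copy number. Small tetracycline-resistance and AmpR-promoter fragments in the annotation are backbone remnants rather than functional markers.

Expression is driven by a T7 promoter followed by a lac operator, with a plasmid-borne lacI gene supplying repressor, so transcription depends on T7 RNA polymerase from the host and is inducible with IPTG. It ends at the T7 terminator. The catalogue describes a single synthetic 210 bp insert introduced by Gibson cloning and gives a total size of 5414 bp. The sequenced record, however, is 5,686 nt, and its annotation shows two histone reading frames in tandem downstream of the promoter: one matching hmfA and then one matching hmfB from Methanothermus fervidus, each preceded by its own T7 gene 10 ribosome binding site. This suggests a bicistronic arrangement that the catalogue entry does not mention, and the record offers no explanation for the discrepancy. The short "SET1" fragment hits after each reading frame are probably annotation artefacts. No affinity tag is annotated on either histone. HMfB binds and compacts DNA into nucleosome-like structures, and the alanine substitutions fit the associated work on the DNA binding of HMfA and HMfB, though the role of each residue is not stated.
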