Addgene plasmid #198045: pRD324
Purpose: Expression of HMfB D14A K30A E34A in E. coli
Depositing lab: Remus Dame. Depositing organization: Leiden University. Publication: Specific DNA binding of archaeal histones HMfA and HMfB. Erkelens AM, Henneman B, van der Valk RA, Kirolos NCS, Dame RT. Front Microbiol. 2023 Apr 18;14:1166608. doi: 10.3389/fmicb.2023.1166608. eCollection 2023. PubMed 37143534.
Backbone
  Vector backbone: pET30b
  Backbone size w/o insert (bp): 5204
  Total vector size (bp): 5414
  Vector type: Bacterial Expression
Growth in bacteria
  Bacterial resistance: Kanamycin, 50 μg/mL
  Growth temperature: 37°C
  Growth strain: DH5alpha
  Copy number: High Copy
Gene/Insert
  Gene/Insert name: HMfB D14A K30A E34A
  Species: Synthetic
  Insert size (bp): 210
  Promoter: T7 promoter
  Cloning method: Gibson Cloning
  Sequencing primers: 5′ taatacgactcactatagg; 3′ cgtttagaggccccaaggggttatgctag
Terms and licenses: Academic/Nonprofit Terms; Industry Terms: Not Available to Industry
How to cite: pRD324 was a gift from Remus Dame (Addgene plasmid # 198045 ; http://n2t.net/addgene:198045 ; RRID:Addgene_198045)
